Addgene plasmid #118559: pMRE-Tn7-143
Purpose: miniTn7 plasmid to deliver constitutively expressed fluorescent protein genes in bacteria
Depositing lab: Mitja Remus-Emsermann. Depositing organization: University of Canterbury. Publication: Chromatic Bacteria - A Broad Host-Range Plasmid and Chromosomal Insertion Toolbox for Fluorescent Protein Expression in Bacteria. Schlechter RO, Jun H, Bernach M, Oso S, Boyd E, Munoz-Lintz DA, Dobson RCJ, Remus DM, Remus-Emsermann MNP. Front Microbiol. 2018 Dec 12;9:3052. doi: 10.3389/fmicb.2018.03052. eCollection 2018. PubMed 30631309.
Backbone
  Vector backbone: pGRG36
  Vector type: Bacterial Expression ; miniTn7 delivery vector
  Selectable markers: Gentamicin ; Chloramphenicol/
Growth in bacteria
  Bacterial resistance: Ampicillin, 100 μg/mL
  Growth temperature: 30°C
  Growth strain: E. coli S17-1 lambda pir
  Copy number: Low Copy
Gene/Insert
  Gene/Insert name: sYFP2
  Species: Synthetic
  Cloning method: Restriction Enzyme; 5′ cloning site Unknown (unknown if destroyed)
Resource information
  A portion of this plasmid was derived from a plasmid made by: pMREtn5-Ptuf-sYFP2
Terms and licenses: Academic/Nonprofit Terms; Industry Terms: Not Available to Industry
Depositor comments: Please visit https://www.biorxiv.org/content/early/2018/09/07/402172 for bioRxiv preprint.
How to cite: pMRE-Tn7-143 was a gift from Mitja Remus-Emsermann (Addgene plasmid # 118559 ; http://n2t.net/addgene:118559 ; RRID:Addgene_118559)
