[The description below was written by a language model from this plasmid's Addgene catalogue record and pLannotate feature annotations shown in this document.]
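Description:
pMRE-Tn7-143 is a roughly 15.5 kb mini-Tn7 delivery plasmid built on the pGRG36 backbone. It is intended to place a constitutively expressed yellow fluorescent protein gene into bacterial chromosomes. The backbone replicates at low copy from the pSC101 origin with the temperature-sensitive Rep101 (A56V) protein, so the plasmid is maintained at permissive temperature and can be lost from recipients at higher temperature after transposition. AmpR (β-lactamase) selects for the plasmid itself. An incP oriT allows conjugative mobilisation from a donor strain such as E. coli S17-1 λpir, in which the plasmid is propagated. Fragments of an f1 origin and a tetracycline resistance gene are also annotated as backbone remnants.

The transposition machinery lies outside the mobile element. The tnsA, tnsB, tnsC and tnsD genes sit downstream of the araBAD promoter with its divergently transcribed araC regulator, and are followed by rrnB terminators. Only a fragment of tnsE remains, so the system favours TnsABC+D-mediated, site-specific insertion at the att-Tn7 site rather than random integration.

Between the Tn7L and Tn7R ends lies the cargo. It consists of the synthetic sYFP2 coding sequence followed by the lambda t0 terminator, a chloramphenicol acetyltransferase gene with an rrnB T1 terminator, and a gentamicin acetyltransferase gene driven by the integron Pc promoter. These two markers select for integrants. No promoter for sYFP2 is annotated in the feature table. The name of the parental Tn5 plasmid from which part of the construct was derived suggests a tuf promoter, and a Tn5 transposase fragment upstream of sYFP2 is probably carried over from that source. The plasmid belongs to a toolbox for stable, single-copy fluorescent labelling of diverse bacteria.
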