Features (pLannotate 1.2.2; 30 found; start..end, strand, type, name):
     38..56      +  promoter       tet promoter (fragment): E. coli promoter for tetracycline efflux protein gene
    146..1024    -  CDS            araC: L-arabinose regulatory protein; araC
   1051..1335    +  promoter       araBAD promoter: araBAD; promoter of the L-arabinose operon of E. coli; the araC regulatory gene is transcribed in the opposite direction (Guzman et al., 1995)
   1356..1374    +  misc_feature   MCS (fragment): pUC18/19 multiple cloning site
   1453..2271    +  CDS            tnsA: TNSA_ECOLX - Experimental evidence at protein level: Swiss-Prot protein existence level 1. Required for Tn7 transposition. Forms the transposase, together with TnsB. TnsA executes the 5'-DNA strand breakage reaction. TnsABC and TnsD promote high-frequency insertion of Tn7 into a specific target site known as ATT-Tn7 whereas TnsABC and TnsD promote low- frequency insertion into many different sites. From Escherichia coli.
   2261..4366    +  CDS            tnsB: TNSB_ECOLX - Experimental evidence at protein level: Swiss-Prot protein existence level 1. Sequence-specific, DNA-binding protein required for Tn7 transposition. Recognizes sequences necessary for recombination at both left and right ends of Tn7 and, together with TnsA, forms the transposase. TnsB executes the 5'-DNA strand breakage and joining reactions. From Escherichia coli.
   4366..6030    +  CDS            tnsC: TNSC_ECOLX - Experimental evidence at protein level: Swiss-Prot protein existence level 1. TnsABC + TnsD promote high-frequency insertion of Tn7 into a specific target site known as att-Tn7 whereas TnsABC + TnsE promote low-frequency insertion into many different sites. From Escherichia coli.
   6036..7559    +  CDS            tnsD: TNSD_ECOLX - Protein predicted: Swiss-Prot protein existence level 4. TnsABC + TnsD promote high-frequency insertion of Tn7 into a specific target site known as att-Tn7 whereas TnsABC + TnsE promote low-frequency insertion into many different sites. From Escherichia coli.
   7566..7955    +  CDS            tnsE (fragment): TNSE_ECOLX - Experimental evidence at protein level: Swiss-Prot protein existence level 1. TnsABC + TnsD promote high-frequency insertion of Tn7 into a specific target site known as att-Tn7 whereas TnsABC + TnsE promote low-frequency insertion into many different sites. From Escherichia coli.
   7956..7993    +  misc_feature   MCS (fragment): pUC18/19 multiple cloning site
   8077..8192    +  ncRNA          5S rRNA: Accession: RF00001 - 5S ribosomal RNA
   8196..8282    +  terminator     rrnB T1 terminator: Escherichia coli rrnB; transcription terminator T1 from the E. coli rrnB gene
   8374..8401    +  terminator     rrnB T2 terminator: transcription terminator T2 from the E. coli rrnB gene
   8420..8511    +  promoter       AmpR promoter: bla
   8512..9372    +  CDS            AmpR: β-lactamase; bla; confers resistance to ampicillin, carbenicillin, and related antibiotics
   9414..9542    +  rep_origin     f1 ori (fragment) (sequence partly withheld): f1 bacteriophage origin of replication; arrow indicates direction of (+) strand synthesis
   9543..9652    -  oriT           oriT: incP origin of transfer
   9655..9907    +  CDS            TcR (fragment): tetracycline efflux protein; tet; confers resistance to tetracycline
  10392..10614   +  rep_origin     pSC101 ori: low-copy replication origin that requires the Rep101 protein
  10662..11612   +  CDS            Rep101(Ts): temperature-sensitive version of the RepA protein needed for replication with the pSC101 origin (Armstrong et al., 1984); rep101 encoding an A56V mutation
  12045..12210   +  mobile_element Tn7L: mini-Tn7 element (left end of the Tn7 transposon) Tn7
  12321..12407   -  terminator     rrnB T1 terminator: Escherichia coli rrnB; transcription terminator T1 from the E. coli rrnB gene
  12475..13131   -  CDS            cat: CAT_ECOLX - Experimental evidence at protein level: Swiss-Prot protein existence level 1. This enzyme is an effector of chloramphenicol resistance in bacteria. From Escherichia coli. This protein is used as a marker in many commonly used cloning vectors, such as pACYC184.
  13132..13160   -  promoter       cat promoter (fragment): promoter of the E. coli cat gene encoding chloramphenicol acetyltransferase
  13175..13269   -  terminator     lambda t0 terminator: transcription terminator from phage lambda
  13290..14006   -  CDS            SYFP2: SYFP2 is a basic (constitutively fluorescent) yellow fluorescent protein published in 2006, derived from Aequorea victoria. It is reported to be a very rapidly-maturing monomer with moderate acid sensitivity.
  14043..14360   -  CDS            tnpA (fragment): TN5P_ECOLX - Also known as tnp. Experimental evidence at protein level: Swiss-Prot protein existence level 1. Mediates transposition of transposon Tn5 by a 'cut and paste' mechanism. First, the monomeric transposase binds the 19 bp inverted DNA repeats flanking the transposon. Then, dimerization of the DNA- bound transposase creates a synaptic DNA complex. After nicking of the first DNA strand, excision of the transposon proceeds through a series of intermediates. The transposase then mediates the insertion of the transposon at a new site by strand transfer. The activity of the wild- type tran
  14368..14901   -  CDS            GmR: gentamycin acetyltransferase; aacC1; confers resistance to gentamycin
  15090..15118   -  promoter       Pc promoter: intI1 (promoter lies within the coding sequence); class 1 integron promoter
  15270..15468   +  mobile_element Tn7R (fragment): mini-Tn7 element (right end of the Tn7 transposon) Tn7
>Addgene plasmid #118559 | pMRE-Tn7-143 | addgene full sequence | sequence record 366903 | Addgene NGS Result
GGCCACGATGCGTCCGGCGTAGAGGATCTGCTCATGTTTGACAGCTTATCATCGATGCATAATGTGCCTG
TCAAATGGACGAAGCAGGGATTCTGCAAACCCTATGCTACTCCGTCAAGCCGTCAATTGTCTGATTCGTT
ACCAATTATGACAACTTGACGGCTACATCATTCACTTTTTCTTCACAACCGGCACGGAACTCGCTCGGGC
TGGCCCCGGTGCATTTTTTAAATACCCGCGAGAAATAGAGTTGATCGTCAAAACCAACATTGCGACCGAC
GGTGGCGATAGGCATCCGGGTGGTGCTCAAAAGCAGCTTCGCCTGGCTGATACGTTGGTCCTCGCGCCAG
CTTAAGACGCTAATCCCTAACTGCTGGCGGAAAAGATGTGACAGACGCGACGGCGACAAGCAAACATGCT
GTGCGACGCTGGCGATATCAAAATTGCTGTCTGCCAGGTGATCGCTGATGTACTGACAAGCCTCGCGTAC
CCGATTATCCATCGGTGGATGGAGCGACTCGTTAATCGCTTCCATGCGCCGCAGTAACAATTGCTCAAGC
AGATTTATCGCCAGCAGCTCCGAATAGCGCCCTTCCCCTTGCCCGGCGTTAATGATTTGCCCAAACAGGT
CGCTGAAATGCGGCTGGTGCGCTTCATCCGGGCGAAAGAACCCCGTATTGGCAAATATTGACGGCCAGTT
AAGCCATTCATGCCAGTAGGCGCGCGGACGAAAGTAAACCCACTGGTGATACCATTCGCGAGCCTCCGGA
TGACGACCGTAGTGATGAATCTCTCCTGGCGGGAACAGCAAAATATCACCCGGTCGGCAAACAAATTCTC
GTCCCTGATTTTTCACCACCCCCTGACCGCGAATGGTGAGATTGAGAATATAACCTTTCATTCCCAGCGG
TCGGTCGATAAAAAAATCGAGATAACCGTTGGCCTCAATCGGCGTTAAACCCGCCACCAGATGGGCATTA
AACGAGTATCCCGGCAGCAGGGGATCATTTTGCGCTTCAGCCATACTTTTCATACTCCCGCCATTCAGAG
AAGAAACCAATTGTCCATATTGCATCAGACATTGCCGTCACTGCGTCTTTTACTGGCTCTTCTCGCTAAC
CAAACCGGTAACCCCGCTTATTAAAAGCATTCTGTAACAAAGCGGGACCAAAGCCATGACAAAAACGCGT
AACAAAAGTGTCTATAATCACGGCAGAAAAGTCCACATTGATTATTTGCACGGCGTCACACTTTGCTATG
CCATAGCATTTTTATCCATAAGATTAGCGGATCCTACCTGACGCTTTTTATCGCAACTCTCTACTGTTTC
TCCATACCCGTTTTTTTGGGCTAGCGAATTCGAGCTCGGTACCCAAGTCTTAAACTAGACAGAATAGTTG
TAAACTGAAATCAGTCCAGTTATGCTGTGAAAAAGCATACTGGACTTTTGTTATGGCTAAAGCAAACTCT
TCATTTTCTGAAGTGCAAATTGCCCGTCGTATTAAAGAGGGGCGTGGCCAAGGGCATGGTAAAGACTATA
TTCCATGGCTAACAGTACAAGAAGTTCCTTCTTCAGGTCGTTCCCACCGTATTTATTCTCATAAGACGGG
ACGAGTCCATCATTTGCTATCTGACTTAGAGCTTGCTGTTTTTCTCAGTCTTGAGTGGGAGAGCAGCGTG
CTAGATATACGCGAGCAGTTCCCCTTATTACCTAGTGATACCAGGCAGATTGCAATAGATAGTGGTATTA
AGCATCCTGTTATTCGTGGTGTAGATCAGGTTATGTCTACTGATTTTTTAGTGGACTGCAAAGATGGTCC
TTTTGAGCAGTTTGCTATTCAAGTCAAACCTGCAGCAGCCTTACAAGACGAGCGTACCTTAGAAAAACTA
GAACTAGAGCGTCGCTATTGGCAGCAAAAGCAAATTCCTTGGTTCATTTTTACTGATAAAGAAATAAATC
CCGTAGTAAAAGAAAATATTGAATGGCTTTATTCAGTGAAAACAGAAGAAGTTTCTGCGGAGCTTTTAGC
ACAACTATCCCCATTGGCCCATATCCTGCAAGAAAAAGGAGATGAAAACATTATCAATGTCTGTAAGCAG
GTTGATATTGCTTATGATTTGGAGTTAGGCAAAACATTGAGTGAGATACGAGCCTTAACCGCAAATGGTT
TTATTAAGTTCAATATTTATAAGTCTTTCAGGGCAAATAAGTGTGCAGATCTCTGTATTAGCCAAGTAGT
GAATATGGAGGAGTTGCGCTATGTGGCAAATTAATGAGGTTGTGCTATTTGATAATGATCCGTATCGCAT
TTTGGCTATAGAGGATGGCCAAGTTGTCTGGATGCAAATAAGCGCTGATAAAGGAGTTCCACAAGCTAGG
GCTGAGTTGTTGCTAATGCAGTATTTAGATGAAGGCCGCTTAGTTAGAACTGATGACCCTTATGTACATC
TTGATTTAGAAGAGCCGTCTGTAGATTCTGTCAGCTTCCAGAAGCGCGAGGAGGATTATCGAAAAATTCT
TCCTATTATTAATAGTAAGGATCGTTTCGACCCTAAAGTCAGAAGCGAACTCGTTGAGCATGTGGTCCAA
GAACATAAGGTTACTAAGGCTACAGTTTATAAGTTGTTACGCCGTTACTGGCAGCGTGGTCAAACGCCTA
ATGCATTAATTCCTGACTACAAAAACAGCGGTGCACCAGGGGAAAGACGTTCAGCGACAGGAACAGCAAA
GATTGGCCGAGCCAGAGAATATGGTAAGGGTGAAGGAACCAAGGTAACGCCCGAGATTGAACGCCTTTTT
AGGTTGACCATAGAAAAGCACCTGTTAAATCAAAAAGGTACAAAGACCACCGTTGCCTATAGACGATTTG
TGGACTTGTTTGCTCAGTATTTTCCTCGCATTCCCCAAGAGGATTACCCAACACTACGTCAGTTTCGTTA
TTTTTATGATCGAGAATACCCTAAAGCTCAGCGCTTAAAGTCTAGAGTTAAAGCAGGGGTATATAAAAAA
GACGTACGACCCTTAAGTAGTACAGCCACTTCTCAGGCGTTAGGCCCTGGGAGTCGTTATGAGATTGATG
CCACGATTGCTGATATTTATTTAGTGGATCATCATGATCGCCAAAAAATCATAGGAAGACCAACGCTTTA
CATTGTGATTGATGTGTTTAGTCGGATGATCACGGGCTTTTATATCGGCTTTGAAAATCCGTCTTATGTG
GTGGCGATGCAGGCTTTTGTAAATGCTTGCTCTGACAAAACGGCCATTTGTGCCCAGCATGATATTGAGA
TTAGTAGCTCAGACTGGCCGTGTGTAGGTTTGCCAGATGTGTTGCTAGCGGACCGTGGCGAATTAATGAG
TCATCAGGTCGAAGCCTTAGTTTCTAGTTTTAATGTGCGAGTGGAAAGTGCTCCACCTAGACGTGGCGAT
GCTAAAGGCATAGTGGAAAGCACTTTTAGAACACTACAAGCCGAGTTTAAGTCCTTTGCACCTGGCATTG
TAGAGGGCAGTCGGATCAAAAGCCATGGTGAAACAGACTATAGGTTAGATGCATCTCTGTCGGTATTTGA
GTTCACACAAATTATTTTGCGTACGATCTTATTCAGAAATAACCATCTGGTGATGGATAAATACGATCGA
GATGCTGATTTTCCTACAGATTTACCGTCTATTCCTGTCCAGCTATGGCAATGGGGTATGCAGCATCGTA
CAGGTAGTTTAAGGGCTGTGGAGCAAGAGCAGTTGCGAGTAGCGTTACTGCCTCGCCGAAAGGTCTCTAT
TTCTTCATTTGGCGTTAATTTGTGGGGTTTGTATTACTCGGGGTCAGAGATTCTGCGTGAGGGTTGGTTG
CAGCGGAGCACTGATATAGCTAGACCTCAACATTTAGAAGCGGCTTATGACCCAGTGCTGGTTGATACGA
TTTATTTGTTTCCGCAAGTTGGCAGCCGTGTATTTTGGCGCTGTAATCTGACGGAACGTAGTCGGCAGTT
TAAAGGTCTCTCATTTTGGGAGGTTTGGGATATACAAGCACAAGAAAAACACAATAAAGCCAATGCGAAG
CAGGATGAGTTAACTAAACGCAGGGAGCTTGAGGCGTTTATTCAGCAAACCATTCAGAAAGCGAATAAGT
TAACGCCCAGTACTACTGAGCCCAAATCAACACGCATTAAGCAGATTAAAACTAATAAAAAAGAAGCCGT
GACCTCGGAGCGTAAAAAACGTGCGGAGCATTTGAAGCCAAGCTCTTCAGGTGATGAGGCTAAAGTTATT
CCTTTCAACGCAGTGGAAGCGGATGATCAAGAAGATTACAGCCTACCCACATACGTGCCTGAATTATTTC
AGGATCCACCAGAAAAGGATGAGTCATGAGTGCTACCCGGATTCAAGCAGTTTATCGTGATACGGGGGTA
GAGGCTTATCGTGATAATCCTTTTATCGAGGCCTTACCACCATTACAAGAGTCAGTGAATAGTGCTGCAT
CACTGAAATCCTCTTTACAGCTTACTTCCTCTGACTTGCAAAAGTCCCGTGTTATCAGAGCTCATACCAT
TTGTCGTATTCCAGATGACTATTTTCAGCCATTAGGTACGCATTTGCTACTAAGTGAGCGTATTTCGGTC
ATGATTCGAGGTGGCTACGTAGGCAGAAATCCTAAAACAGGAGATTTACAAAAGCATTTACAAAATGGTT
ATGAGCGTGTTCAAACGGGAGAGTTGGAGACATTTCGCTTTGAGGAGGCACGATCTACGGCACAAAGCTT
ATTGTTAATTGGTTGTTCTGGTAGTGGGAAGACGACCTCTCTTCATCGTATTCTAGCCACGTATCCTCAG
GTGATTTACCATCGTGAACTCAATGTAGAGCAGGTGGTGTATTTGAAAATAGACTGCTCGCATAATGGTT
CGCTAAAAGAAATCTGCTTGAATTTTTTCAGAGCGTTGGATCGAGCCTTGGGCTCGAACTATGAGCGTCG
TTATGGCTTAAAACGTCATGGTATAGAAACCATGTTGGCTTTGATGTCGCAAATAGCCAATGCACATGCT
TTAGGGTTGTTGGTTATTGATGAAATTCAGCATTTAAGCCGCTCTCGTTCGGGTGGATCTCAAGAGATGC
TGAACTTTTTTGTGACGATGGTGAATATTATTGGCGTACCAGTGATGTTGATTGGTACCCCTAAAGCACG
AGAGATTTTTGAGGCTGATTTGCGGTCTGCACGTAGAGGGGCAGGGTTTGGAGCTATATTCTGGGATCCT
ATACAACAAACGCAACGTGGAAAGCCCAATCAAGAGTGGATCGCTTTTACGGATAATCTTTGGCAATTAC
AGCTTTTACAACGCAAAGATGCGCTGTTATCGGATGAGGTCCGTGATGTGTGGTATGAGCTAAGCCAAGG
AGTGATGGACATTGTAGTAAAACTTTTTGTACTCGCTCAGCTCCGTGCGCTAGCTTTAGGCAATGAGCGT
ATTACCGCTGGTTTATTGCGGCAAGTGTATCAAGATGAGTTAAAGCCTGTGCACCCCATGCTAGAGGCAT
TACGCTCGGGTATCCCAGAACGCATTGCTCGTTATTCTGATCTAGTCGTTCCCGAGATTGATAAACGGTT
AATCCAACTTCAGCTAGATATCGCAGCGATACAAGAACAAACACCAGAAGAAAAAGCCCTTCAAGAGTTA
GATACCGAAGATCAGCGTCATTTATATCTGATGCTGAAAGAGGATTACGATTCAAGCCTGTTAATTCCCA
CTATTAAAAAAGCGTTTAGCCAGAATCCAACGATGACAAGACAAAAGTTACTGCCTCTTGTTTTGCAGTG
GTTGATGGAAGGCGAAACGGTAGTGTCAGAACTAGAAAAGCCCTCCAAGAGTAAAAAGGTTTCGGCTATA
AAGGTAGTCAAGCCCAGCGACTGGGATAGCTTGCCTGATACGGATTTACGTTATATCTATTCACAACGCC
AACCTGAAAAAACCATGCATGAACGGTTAAAAGGGAAAGGGGTAATAGTGGATATGGCGAGCTTATTTAA
ACAAGCAGGTTAGCCATGAGAAACTTTCCTGTTCCGTACTCGAATGAGCTGATTTATAGCACTATTGCAC
GGGCAGGCGTTTATCAAGGGATTGTTAGTCCTAAGCAGCTGTTGGATGAGGTGTATGGCAACCGCAAGGT
GGTCGCTACCTTAGGTCTGCCCTCGCATTTAGGTGTGATAGCAAGACATCTACATCAAACAGGACGTTAC
GCTGTTCAGCAGCTTATTTATGAGCATACCTTATTCCCTTTATATGCTCCGTTTGTAGGCAAGGAGCGCC
GAGACGAAGCTATTCGGTTAATGGAGTACCAAGCGCAAGGTGCGGTGCATTTAATGCTAGGAGTCGCTGC
TTCTAGAGTTAAGAGCGATAACCGCTTTAGATACTGCCCTGATTGCGTTGCTCTTCAGCTAAATAGGTAT
GGGGAAGCCTTTTGGCAACGAGATTGGTATTTGCCCGCTTTGCCATATTGTCCAAAACACGGTGCTTTAG
TCTTCTTTGATAGAGCTGTAGATGATCACCGACATCAATTTTGGGCTTTGGGTCATACTGAGCTGCTTTC
AGACTACCCCAAAGACTCCCTATCTCAATTAACAGCACTAGCTGCTTATATAGCCCCTCTGTTAGATGCT
CCACGAGCGCAAGAGCTTTCCCCAAGCCTTGAGCAGTGGACGCTGTTTTATCAGCGCTTAGCGCAGGATC
TAGGGCTAACCAAAAGCAAGCACATTCGTCATGACTTGGTGGCGGAGAGAGTGAGGCAGACTTTTAGTGA
TGAGGCACTAGAGAAACTGGATTTAAAGTTGGCAGAGAACAAGGACACGTGTTGGCTGAAAAGTATATTC
CGTAAGCATAGAAAAGCCTTTAGTTATTTACAGCATAGTATTGTGTGGCAAGCCTTATTGCCAAAACTAA
CGGTTATAGAAGCGCTACAGCAGGCAAGTGCTCTTACTGAGCACTCTATAACGACAAGACCTGTTAGCCA
GTCTGTGCAACCTAACTCTGAAGATTTATCTGTTAAGCATAAAGACTGGCAGCAACTAGTGCATAAATAC
CAAGGAATTAAGGCGGCAAGACAGTCTTTAGAGGGTGGGGTGCTATACGCTTGGCTTTACCGACATGACA
GGGATTGGCTAGTTCACTGGAATCAACAGCATCAACAAGAGCGTCTGGCACCCGCCCCTAGAGTTGATTG
GAACCAAAGAGATCGAATTGCTGTACGACAACTATTAAGAATCATAAAGCGTCTAGATAGTAGCCTTGAT
CACCCAAGAGCGACATCGAGCTGGCTGTTAAAGCAAACTCCTAACGGAACCTCTCTTGCAAAAAATCTAC
AGAAACTGCCTTTGGTAGCGCTTTGCTTAAAGCGTTACTCAGAGAGTGTGGAAGATTATCAAATTAGACG
GATTAGCCAAGCTTTTATTAAGCTTAAACAGGAAGATGTTGAGCTTAGGCGCTGGCGATTATTAAGAAGT
GCAACGTTATCTAAAGAGCGGATAACTGAGGAAGCACAAAGATTCTTGGAAATGGTTTATGGGGAAGAGT
GAGTGGTTAGGCTAGCTACATTTAATGACAATGTGCAGGTTGTACATATTGGTCATTTATTCCGTAACTC
GGGTCATAAGGAGTGGCGTATTTTTGTTTGGTTTAATCCAATGCAAGAACGGAAATGGACTCGATTTACT
CATTTGCCTTTATTAAGTCGAGCTAAGGTGGTTAACAGTACAACAAAGCAAATAAATAAGGCGGATCGTG
TGATTGAGTTTGAAGCATCGGATCTTCAACGAGCCAAAATAATCGATTTTCCTAATCTCTCGTCCTTTGC
TTCCGTACGCAACAAGGATGGAGCGCAGAGTTCATTTATTTACGAAGCTGAAACACCATATAGCAAGACT
CGTTATCACATCCCACAGTTAGAGCTAGCTCGGTCATTATTTTTAGGGGATCCTCTAGAGTCGACCTGCA
GGCATGCAAGCTTGGCTGTTTTGGCGGATGAGAGAAGATTTTCAGCCTGATACAGATTAAATCAGAACGC
AGAAGCGGTCTGATAAAACAGAATTTGCCTGGCGGCAGTAGCGCGGTGGTCCCACCTGACCCCATGCCGA
ACTCAGAAGTGAAACGCCGTAGCGCCGATGGTAGTGTGGGGTCTCCCCATGCGAGAGTAGGGAACTGCCA
GGCATCAAATAAAACGAAAGGCTCAGTCGAAAGACTGGGCCTTTCGTTTTATCTGTTGTTTGTCGGTGAA
CGCTCTCCTGAGTAGGACAAATCCGCCGGGAGCGGATTTGAACGTTGCGAAGCAACGGCCCGGAGGGTGG
CGGGCAGGACGCCCGCCATAAACTGCCAGGCATCAAATTAAGCAGAAGGCCATCCTGACGGATGGCCTTT
TTGCGTTTCTACAAACTCTTTTGTTTATTTTTCTAAATACATTCAAATATGTATCCGCTCATGAGACAAT
AACCCTGATAAATGCTTCAATAATATTGAAAAAGGAAGAGTATGAGTATTCAACATTTCCGTGTCGCCCT
TATTCCCTTTTTTGCGGCATTTTGCCTTCCTGTTTTTGCTCACCCAGAAACGCTGGTGAAAGTAAAAGAT
GCTGAAGATCAGTTGGGTGCACGAGTGGGTTACATCGAACTGGATCTCAACAGCGGTAAGATCCTTGAGA
GTTTTCGCCCCGAAGAACGTTTTCCAATGATGAGCACTTTTAAAGTTCTGCTATGTGGCGCGGTATTATC
CCGTGTTGACGCCGGGCAAGAGCAACTCGGTCGCCGCATACACTATTCTCAGAATGACTTGGTTGAGTAC
TCACCAGTCACAGAAAAGCATCTTACGGATGGCATGACAGTAAGAGAATTATGCAGTGCTGCCATAACCA
TGAGTGATAACACTGCGGCCAACTTACTTCTGACAACGATCGGAGGACCGAAGGAGCTAACCGCTTTTTT
GCACAACATGGGGGATCATGTAACTCGCCTTGATCGTTGGGAACCGGAGCTGAATGAAGCCATACCAAAC
GACGAGCGTGACACCACGATGCCTGCAGCAATGGCAACAACGTTGCGCAAACTATTAACTGGCGAACTAC
TTACTCTAGCTTCCCGGCAACAATTAATAGACTGGATGGAGGCGGATAAAGTTGCAGGACCACTTCTGCG
CTCGGCCCTTCCGGCTGGCTGGTTTATTGCTGATAAATCTGGAGCCGGTGAGCGTGGGTCTCGCGGTATC
ATTGCAGCACTGGGGCCAGATGGTAAGCCCTCCCGTATCGTAGTTATCTACACGACGGGGAGTCAGGCAA
CTATGGATGAACGAAATAGACAGATCGCTGAGATAGGTGCCTCACTGATTAAGCATTGGTAACTGTCAGA
CCAAGTTTACTCATATATACTTTAGATTGATT
[125 nt withheld, positions 9413-9537]
CGCCGCCGGCCAGCCTCGCAGAGCAGGATTCCCGTTGAGCACCGCCAGGTGCGAATAAGGGACAGTGAAG
AAGGAACACCCGCTCGCGGGTGGGCCTACTTCACCTATCCTGCCCGGCGGCATCACCGGCGCCACAGGTG
CGGTTGCTGGCGCCTATATCGCCGACATCACCGATGGGGAAGATCGGGCTCGCCACTTCGGGCTCATGAG
CGCTTGTTTCGGCGTGGGTATGGTGGCAGGCCCCGTGGCCGGGGGACTGTTGGGCGCCATCTCCTTGCAT
GCACCATTCCTTGCGGCGGCGGTGCTCAACGGCCTCAACCTACTACTGGGCTGCTTCCTAATGCAGGAGT
CGCATAAGGGAGAGCGTCGATCCCCGACAGTAAGACGGGTAAGCCTGTTGATGATACCGCTGCCTTACTG
GGTGCATTAGCCAGTCTGAATGACCTGTCACGGGATAATCCGAAGTGGTCAGACTGGAAAATCAGAGGGC
AGGAACTGCTGAACAGCAAAAAGTCAGATAGCACCACATAGCAGACCCGCCATAAAACGCCCTGAGAAGC
CCGTGACGGGCTTTTCTTGTATTATGGGTAGTTTCCTTGCATGAATCCATAAAAGGCGCCTGTAGTGCCA
TTTACCCCCATTCACTGCCAGAGCCGTGAGCGCAGCGAACTGAATGTCACGAAAAAGACAGCGACTCAGG
TGCCTGATGGTCGGAGACAAAAGGAATATTCAGCGATTTGCCCGAGCTTGCGAGGGTGCTACTTAAGCCT
TTAGGGTTTTAAGGTCTGTTTTGTAGAGGAGCAAACAGCGTTTGCGACATCCTTTTGTAATACTGCGGAA
CTGACTAAAGTAGTGAGTTATACACAGGGCTGGGATCTATTCTTTTTATCTTTTTTTATTCTTTCTTTAT
TCTATAAATTATAACCACTTGAATATAAACAAAAAAAACACACAAAGGTCTAGCGGAATTTACAGAGGGT
CTAGCAGAATTTACAAGTTTTCCAGCAAAGGTCTAGCAGAATTTACAGATACCCACAACTCAAAGGAAAA
GGACTAGTAATTATCATTGACTAGCCCATCTCAATTGGTATAGTGATTAAAATCACCTAGACCAATTGAG
ATGTATGTCTGAATTAGTTGTTTTCAAAGCAAATGAACTAGCGATTAGTCGCTATGACTTAACGGAGCAT
GAAACCAAGCTAATTTTATGCTGTGTGGCACTACTCAACCCCACGATTGAAAACCCTACAAGGAAAGAAC
GGACGGTATCGTTCACTTATAACCAATACGTTCAGATGATGAACATCAGTAGGGAAAATGCTTATGGTGT
ATTAGCTAAAGCAACCAGAGAGCTGATGACGAGAACTGTGGAAATCAGGAATCCTTTGGTTAAAGGCTTT
GAGATTTTCCAGTGGACAAACTATGCCAAGTTCTCAAGCGAAAAATTAGAATTAGTTTTTAGTGAAGAGA
TATTGCCTTATCTTTTCCAGTTAAAAAAATTCATAAAATATAATCTGGAACATGTTAAGTCTTTTGAAAA
CAAATACTCTATGAGGATTTATGAGTGGTTATTAAAAGAACTAACACAAAAGAAAACTCACAAGGCAAAT
ATAGAGATTAGCCTTGATGAATTTAAGTTCATGTTAATGCTTGAAAATAACTACCATGAGTTTAAAAGGC
TTAACCAATGGGTTTTGAAACCAATAAGTAAAGATTTAAACACTTACAGCAATATGAAATTGGTGGTTGA
TAAGCGAGGCCGCCCGACTGATACGTTGATTTTCCAAGTTGAACTAGATAGACAAATGGATCTCGTAACC
GAACTTGAGAACAACCAGATAAAAATGAATGGTGACAAAATACCAACAACCATTACATCAGATTCCTACC
TACATAACGGACTAAGAAAAACACTACACGATGCTTTAACTGCAAAAATTCAGCTCACCAGTTTTGAGGC
AAAATTTTTGAGTGACATGCAAAGTAAGTATGATCTCAATGGTTCGTTCTCATGGCTCACGCAAAAACAA
CGAACCACACTAGAGAACATACTGGCTAAATACGGAAGGATCTGAGGTTCTTATGGCTCTTGTATCTATC
AGTGAAGCATCAAGACTAACAAACAAAAGTAGAACAACTGTTCACCGTTACATATCAAAGGGAAAACTGT
CCATATGCACAGATGAAAACGGTGTAAAAAAGATAGATACATCAGAGCTTTTACGAGTTTTTGGTGCATT
TAAAGCTGTTCACCATGAACAGATCGACAATGTAACAGATGAACAGCATGTAACACCTAATAGAACAGGT
GAAACCAGTAAAACAAAGCAACTAGAACATGAAATTGAACACCTGAGACAACTTGTTACAGCTCAACAGT
CACACATAGACAGCCTGAAACAGGCGATGCTGCTTATCGAATCAAAGCTGCCGACAACACGGGAGCCAGT
GACGCCTCCCGTGGGGAAAAAATCATGGCAATTCTGGAAGAAATAGCGCTTTCAGCCTGTGGGCGGACAA
AATAGTTGGGAACTGGGAGGGGTGGAAATGGAGTTTTTAAGGATTATTTAGGGAAGAGTGACAAAATAGA
TGGGAACTGGGTGTAGCGTCGTAAGCTAATACGAAAATTAAAAATGACAAAATAGTTTGGAACTAGATTT
CACTTATCTGGTTGGTCGACACTAGTATTACCCTGTTATCCCTAGATTTAAATGATATCGGATCCTAGTA
AGCCACGTTTTAATTAATCAGATCCCCTGGCGGCCGCAAGCTCCTAGCGGCGGATTTGTCCTACTCAGGA
GAGCGTTCACCGACAAACAACAGATAAAACGAAAGGCCCAGTCTTTCGACTGAGCCTTTCGTTTTATTTG
ATGCCTCAAGCTAGAGAGTCATTACCCCAGGCGTTTAAGGGCACCAATAACTGCCTTAAAAAAATTACGC
CCCGCCCTGCCACTCATCGCAGTACTGTTGTAATTCATTAAGCATTCTGCCGACATGGAAGCCATCACAA
ACGGCATGATGAACCTGAATCGCCAGCGGCATCAGCACCTTGTCGCCTTGCGTATAATATTTGCCCATGG
TGAAAACGGGGGCGAAGAAGTTGTCCATATTGGCCACGTTTAAATCAAAACTGGTGAAACTCACCCAGGG
ATTGGCTGAGACGAAAAACATATTCTCAATAAACCCTTTAGGGAAATAGGCCAGGTTTTCACCGTAACAC
GCCACATCTTGCGAATATATGTGTAGAAACTGCCGGAAATCGTCGTGGTATTCACTCCAGAGCGATGAAA
ACGTTTCAGTTTGCTCATGGAAAACGGTGTAACAAGGGTGAACACTATCCCATATCACCAGCTCACCGTC
TTTCATTGCCATACGAAATTCCGGATGAGCATTCATCAGGCGGGCAAGAATGTGAATAAAGGCCGGATAA
AACTTGTGCTTATTTTTCTTTACGGTCTTTAAAAAGGCCGTAATATCCAGCTGAACGGTCTGGTTATAGG
TACATTGAGCAACTGACTGAAATGCCTCAAAATGTTCTTTACGATGCCATTGGGATATATCAACGGTGGT
ATATCCAGTGATTTTTTTCTCCATTTTAGCTTCCTTAGCTCCTGAAAATCTCGCCAAGCTAGCTTGGATT
CTCACCAATAAAAAACGCCCGGCGGCAACCGAGCGTTCTGAACAAATCCAGATGGAGTTCTGAGGTCATT
ACTGGATCTATCAACAGGAGTCCAAGCTCAGCTAATTACTTACTTGTACAGCTCGTCCATGCCGAGAGTG
ATCCCGGCGGCGGTCACGAACTCCAGCAGGACCATGTGATCGCGCTTCTCGTTGGGGTCTTTGCTCAGCT
TGGACTGGTAGCTCAGGTAGTGGTTGTCGGGCAGCAGCACGGGGCCGTCGCCGATGGGGGTGTTCTGCTG
GTAGTGGTCGGCGAGCTGCACGCCGCCGTCCTCGATGTTGTGGCGGATCTTGAAGTTGGCCTTGATGCCG
TTCTTCTGCTTGTCGGCGGTGATATAGACGTTGTGGCTGTTGTAGTTGTACTCCAGCTTGTGCCCCAGGA
TGTTGCCGTCCTCCTTGAAGTCGATGCCCTTCAGCTCGATGCGGTTCACCAGGGTGTCGCCCTCGAACTT
CACCTCGGCGCGGGTCTTGTAGTTGCCGTCGTCCTTGAAGAAGATGGTGCGCTCCTGGACGTAGCCTTCG
GGCATGGCGGACTTGAAGAAGTCGTGCTGCTTCATGTGGTCGGGGTAGCGGGCGAAGCACTGCACGCCGT
AGCCCAGGGTGGTCACGAGGGTGGGCCAGGGCACGGGCAGCTTGCCGGTGGTGCAGATCAGCTTCAGGGT
CAGCTTGCCGTAGGTGGCATCGCCCTCGCCCTCGCCGGACACGCTGAACTTGTGGCCGTTTACGTCGCCG
TCCAGCTCGACCAGGATGGGCACCACCCCGGTGAACAGCTCCTCGCCCTTGCTCACCATTTTTTCTTCCT
CCACTAGTATCCTGTCTCTTGATCAGATCTTGATCCCCTGCGCCATCAGATCCTTGGCGGCAAGAAAGCC
ATCCAGTTTACTTTGCAGGGCTTCCCAACCTTACCAGAGGGCGCCCCAGCTGGCAATTCCGGTTCGCTTG
CTGTCCATAAAACCGCCCAGTCTAGCTATCGCCATGTAAGCCCACTGCAAGCTACCTGCTTTCTCTTTGC
GCTTGCGTTTTCCATTGTCCAGATAGCCCAGTAGCTGACATTCATCCGGGGTCAGCACCGTTTCTGCGGA
CTGGCTTTCTACGTGTTCCGCTTCCTTTAGCAGCCCTTGCGCCCTGAGTGCTTGCGGCAGCGTGCGAGCT
TTAGGTGGCGGTACTTGGGTCGATATCAAAGTGCATCACTTCTTCCCGTATGCCCAACTTTGTATAGAGA
GCCACTGCGGGATCGTCACCGTAATCTGCTTGCACGTAGATCACATAAGCACCAAGCGCGTTGGCCTCAT
GCTTGAGGAGATTGATGAGCGCGGTGGCAATGCCCTGCCTCCGGTGCTCGCCGGAGACTGCGAGATCATA
GATATAGATCTCACTACGCGGCTGCTCAAACTTGGGCAGAACGTAAGCCGCGAGAGCGCCAACAACCGCT
TCTTGGTCGAAGGCAGCAAGCGCGATGAATGTCTTACTACGGAGCAAGTTCCCGAGGTAATCGGAGTCCG
GCTGATGTTGGGAGTAGGTGGCTACGTCTCCGAACTCACGACCGAAAAGATCAAGAGCAGCCCGCATGGA
TTTGACTTGGTCAGGGCCGAGCCTACATGTGCGAATGATGCCCATACTTGAGCCACCTAACTTTGTTTTA
GGGCGACTGCCCTGCTGCGTAACATCGTTGCTGCTGCGTAACATCGTTGCTGCTCCATAACATCAAACAT
CGACCCACGGCGTAACGCGCTTGCTGCTTGGATGCCCGAGGCATAGACTGTACAAAAAAACAGTCATAAC
AAGCCATGAAAACCGCCACTGCGCCGTTACCACCGCTGCGTTCGGTCAAGGTTCTGGACCAGTTGCGTGA
GCGCATACGCTACTTGCATTACAGTTTACGAACCGAACAGGCTTATGTCAATTCGAGAATTGACGCGTCC
TCGGTACCCCGCTTTTTAGACATCTAAATCTAGGTACTAAAGCTCGAATCCGATCCCCAATTCCTGGCAG
TTTATGGSKSMRTMSCGGCCGCCACTCGAGCACCTAGGAGGCGCGCCACGGCCGCGTCGACCCCACGCCC
CTCTTTAATACGACGGGCAATTTGCACTTCAGAAAATGAAGAGTTTGCTTTAGCCATAACAAAAGTCCAG
TATGCTTTTTCACAGCATAACTGGACTGATTTCAGTTTACAACTATTCTGTCTAGTTTAAGACTTTATTG
TCATAGTTTAGATCTATTTTGTTCAGTTTAAGACTTTATTGTCCGCCCACA
